Addgene plasmid #208002: pSEVA13-GG
Purpose: for cloning homology arms, with GFP as counter selection marker
Depositing lab: Pablo Ivan Nikel. Depositing organization: Danmarks Tekniske Universitet. Publication: A SEVA-based, CRISPR-Cas3-assisted genome engineering approach for Pseudomonas with efficient vector curing. Lammens E-M, Volke DC, Schroven K, Voet M, Kerremans A, Lavigne R, Hendrix H. Microbiol Spectr. 2023 Nov 17:e0270723. doi: 10.1128/spectrum.02707-23. PubMed 37975669.
Backbone
  Vector backbone: pSEVA131
  Backbone manufacturer: SEVA collection
  Backbone size w/o insert (bp): 3227
  Total vector size (bp): 4107
Growth in bacteria
  Bacterial resistance: Ampicillin, 100 μg/mL
  Growth temperature: 37°C
  Growth strain: DH5alpha
  Copy number: Unknown
Gene/Insert
  Gene/Insert name: msfGFP
  Insert size (bp): 717
  Promoter: 14G
  Cloning method: Unknown
  Sequencing primers: 5′ agcggataacaatttcacacagga; 3′ cgccagggttttcccagtcacgac
Terms and licenses: Academic/Nonprofit Terms; Industry Terms: Not Available to Industry
Depositor comments: Please visit https://doi.org/10.1101/2023.06.29.547033 for bioRxiv preprint.
How to cite: pSEVA13-GG was a gift from Pablo Ivan Nikel (Addgene plasmid # 208002 ; http://n2t.net/addgene:208002 ; RRID:Addgene_208002)
