[The description below was written by a language model from this plasmid's Addgene catalogue record and pLannotate feature annotations shown in this document.]
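Description:
pSEVA13-GG is a broad-host-range bacterial cloning vector built on the pSEVA131 backbone from the SEVA (Standard European Vector Architecture) collection. It serves as the recipient plasmid for homology arms in a CRISPR-Cas3-assisted genome engineering workflow for Pseudomonas. Replication depends on the pBBR1 oriV together with its cognate pBBR1 Rep protein, a pair that functions in E. coli and many other Gram-negative bacteria. An incP oriT allows the plasmid to be mobilised by conjugation when transfer functions are supplied in trans. Selection is by ampicillin resistance, provided by a TEM-type bla gene under its own promoter and followed by an fd terminator. The catalogue lists the total size as 4107 bp, while the sequenced record annotated here is 4,096 nt, a small discrepancy that the record does not explain.

The cargo position holds an msfGFP gene, which the automated annotation labels as superfolder GFP. According to the catalogue it is driven by the 14G promoter, although this element is not picked up in the feature table. The cassette sits between remnants of the pUC-type multiple cloning site and a lacZα fragment, and it is insulated by the rrnB T1 and lambda t0 terminators that bracket the SEVA cargo module. GFP acts as a visual counter-selection marker: when homology arms replace the cassette, correct clones lose fluorescence, while colonies carrying the parental plasmid stay green. The "GG" in the name suggests Golden Gate assembly as the intended route. However, the record gives the cloning method as unknown, and no type IIS restriction sites are annotated.
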