Features (pLannotate 1.2.2; 11 found; start..end, strand, type, name):
    519..1290    -  rep_origin     pBBR1 oriV: replication origin of the broad-host-range plasmid pBBR1 from Bordetella bronchiseptica; requires the pBBR1 Rep protein for replication
   1405..1491    -  terminator     rrnB T1 terminator: Escherichia coli rrnB; transcription terminator T1 from the E. coli rrnB gene
   1553..1577    +  misc_feature   MCS (fragment): pUC18/19 multiple cloning site
   1714..2427    +  CDS            Superfolder GFP: Superfolder GFP is a basic (constitutively fluorescent) green fluorescent protein published in 2005, derived from Aequorea victoria. It is reported to be a very rapidly-maturing weak dimer.
   2489..2513    +  CDS            lacZα (fragment): LacZα fragment of β-galactosidase; lacZ fragment
   2524..2618    +  terminator     lambda t0 terminator: transcription terminator from phage lambda
   2691..2782    +  promoter       AmpR promoter: bla
   2783..3640    +  CDS            bla: BLAT_ECOLX - Experimental evidence at protein level: Swiss-Prot protein existence level 1. TEM-type are the most prevalent beta-lactamases in enterobacteria; they hydrolyze the beta-lactam bond in susceptible beta-lactam antibiotics, thus conferring resistance to penicillins and cephalosporins. TEM-3 and TEM-4 are capable of hydrolyzing cefotaxime and ceftazidime. TEM-5 is capable of hydrolyzing ceftazidime. TEM-6 is capable of hydrolyzing ceftazidime and aztreonam. TEM-8/CAZ-2, TEM- 16/CAZ-7 and TEM-24/CAZ-6 are markedly active against ceftazidime. IRT- 4 shows resistance to beta-lactamase in
   3647..3686    +  terminator     fd terminator: central terminator from bacteriophage fd (Otsuka and Kunisawa, 1982)
   3833..3941    +  oriT           oriT: incP origin of transfer
   3952..518     -  CDS            pBBR1 Rep (across the origin): replication protein for the broad-host-range plasmid pBBR1 from Bordetella bronchiseptica
>Addgene plasmid #208002 | pSEVA13-GG | addgene full sequence | sequence record 416785 | Addgene NGS Result
ATGCCCGGAATGCCGGGCTGGCTGGGCGGCTCCTCGCCGGGGCCGGTCGGTAGTTGCTGCTCGCCCGGAT
ACAGGGTCGGGATGCGGCGCAGGTCGCCATGCCCCAACAGCGATTCGTCCTGGTCGTCGTGATCAACCAC
CACGGCGGCACTGAACACCGACAGGCGCAACTGGTCGCGGGGCTGGCCCCACGCCACGCGGTCATTGACC
ACGTAGGCCGACACGGTGCCGGGGCCGTTGAGCTTCACGACGGAGATCCAGCGCTCGGCCACCAAGTCCT
TGACTGCGTATTGGACCGTCCGCAAAGAACGTCCGATGAGCTTGGAAAGTGTCTTCTGGCTGACCACCAC
GGCGTTCTGGTGGCCCATCTGCGCCACGAGGTGATGCAGCAGCATTGCCGCCGTGGGTTTCCTCGCAATA
AGCCCGGCCCACGCCTCATGCGCTTTGCGTTCCGTTTGCACCCAGTGACCGGGCTTGTTCTTGGCTTGAA
TGCCGATTTCTCTGGACTGCGTGGCCATGCTTATCTCCATGCGGTAGGGGTGCCGCACGGTTGCGGCACC
ATGCGCAATCAGCTGCAACTTTTCGGCAGCGCGACAACAATTATGCGTTGCGTAAAAGTGGCAGTCAATT
ACAGATTTTCTTTAACCTACGCAATGAGCTATTGCGGGGGGTGCCGCAATGAGCTGTTGCGTACCCCCCT
TTTTTAAGTTGTTGATTTTTAAGTCTTTCGCATTTCGCCCTATATCTAGTTCTTTGGTGCCCAAAGAAGG
GCACCCCTGCGGGGTTCCCCCACGCCTTCGGCGCGGCTCCCCCTCCGGCAAAAAGTGGCCCCTCCGGGGC
TTGTTGATCGACTGCGCGGCCTTCGGCCTTGCCCAAGGTGGCGCTGCCCCCTTGGAACCCCCGCACTCGC
CGCCGTGAGGCTCGGGGGGCAGGCGGGCGGGCTTCGCCCTTCGACTGCCCCCACTCGCATAGGCTTGGGT
CGTTCCAGGCGCGTCAAGGCCAAGCCGCTGCGCGGTCGCTGCGCGAGCCTTGACCCGCCTTCCACTTGGT
GTCCAACCGGCAAGCGAAGCGCGCAGGCCGCAGGCCGGAGGCTTTTCCCCAGAGAAAATTAAAAAAATTG
ATGGGGCAAGGCCGCAGGCCGCGCAGTTGGAGCCGGTGGGTATGTGGTCGAAGGCTGGGTAGCCGGTGGG
CAATCCCTGTGGTCAAGCTCGTGGGCAGGCGCAGCCTGTCCATCAGCTTGTCCAGCAGGGTTGTCCACGG
GCCGAGCGAAGCGAGCCAGCCGGTGGCCGCTCGCGGCCATCGTCCACATATCCACGGGCTGGCAAGGGAG
CGCAGCGACCGCGCAGGGCGAAGCCCGGAGAGCAAGCCCGTAGGGGGGGCGCGCCCAGCTGTCTAGGGCG
GCGGATTTGTCCTACTCAGGAGAGCGTTCACCGACAAACAACAGATAAAACGAAAGGCCCAGTCTTTCGA
CTGAGCCTTTCGTTTTATTTGATGCCTTTAATTAAAGCGGATAACAATTTCACACAGGAGGCCGCCTAGG
CCGCGGCCGCGCGAATTCGAGCTCGGTACCCGGGGATTCAGAGACCTGCCCATTGACAAGGCTCTCGCGG
CCAGGTATAATTGCACGAGGGCCCAAGTTCACTTAAAAAGGAGATCAACAATGAAAGCAATTTTCGTACT
GAAACATCTTAATCATGCTAAGGAGGTTTTCTAATGCGTAAAGGTGAAGAACTGTTCACCGGTGTTGTTC
CGATCCTGGTTGAACTGGATGGTGATGTTAACGGCCACAAATTCTCTGTTCGTGGTGAAGGTGAAGGTGA
TGCAACCAACGGTAAACTGACCCTGAAATTCATCTGCACTACCGGTAAACTGCCGGTTCCATGGCCGACT
CTGGTGACTACCCTGACCTATGGTGTTCAGTGTTTTTCTCGTTACCCGGATCACATGAAGCAGCATGATT
TCTTCAAATCTGCAATGCCGGAAGGTTATGTACAGGAGCGCACCATTTCTTTCAAAGACGATGGCACCTA
CAAAACCCGTGCAGAGGTTAAATTTGAAGGTGATACTCTGGTGAACCGTATTGAACTGAAAGGCATTGAT
TTCAAAGAGGACGGCAACATCCTGGGCCACAAACTGGAATATAACTTCAACTCCCATAACGTTTACATCA
CCGCAGACAAACAGAAGAACGGTATCAAAGCTAACTTCAAAATTCGCCATAACGTTGAAGACGGTAGCGT
ACAGCTGGCGGACCACTACCAGCAGAACACTCCGATCGGTGATGGTCCGGTTCTGCTGCCGGATAACCAC
TACCTGTCCACCCAGTCTAAACTGTCCAAAGACCCGAACGAAAAGCGCGACCACATGGTGCTGCTGGAGT
TCGTTACTGCCGCAGGTATCACGCACGGCATGGATGAACTCTACAAATAAATGACTAGTGGTCTCGTCGC
CCGGCAAAACCGGGCGTGGATTGAAACGCTTGCGGCCGCGTCGTGACTGGGAAAACCCTGGCGACTAGTC
TTGGACTCCTGTTGATAGATCCAGTAATGACCTCAGAACTCCATCTGGATTTGTTCAGAACGCTCGGTTG
CCGCCGGGCGTTTTTTATTGGTGAGAATCCAGGGGTCCCCAATAATTACGATTTAAATTAGTAGCCCGCC
TAATGAGCGGGCTTTTTTTTAATTCCCCTATTTGTTTATTTTTCTAAATACATTCAAATATGTATCCGCT
CATGAGACAATAACCCTGATAAATGCTTCAATAATATTGAAAAAGGAAGAGTATGAGCATTCAGCATTTT
CGTGTGGCGCTGATTCCGTTTTTTGCGGCGTTTTGCCTGCCGGTGTTTGCGCATCCGGAAACCCTGGTGA
AAGTGAAAGATGCGGAAGATCAACTGGGTGCGCGCGTGGGCTATATTGAACTGGATCTGAACAGCGGCAA
AATTCTGGAATCTTTTCGTCCGGAAGAACGTTTTCCGATGATGAGCACCTTTAAAGTGCTGCTGTGCGGT
GCGGTTCTGAGCCGTGTGGATGCGGGCCAGGAACAACTGGGCCGTCGTATTCATTATAGCCAGAACGATC
TGGTGGAATATAGCCCGGTGACCGAAAAACATCTGACCGATGGCATGACCGTGCGTGAACTGTGCAGCGC
GGCGATTACCATGAGCGATAACACCGCGGCGAACCTGCTGCTGACGACCATTGGCGGTCCGAAAGAACTG
ACCGCGTTTCTGCATAACATGGGCGATCATGTGACCCGTCTGGATCGTTGGGAACCGGAACTGAACGAAG
CGATTCCGAACGATGAACGTGATACCACCATGCCGGCAGCAATGGCGACCACCCTGCGTAAACTGCTGAC
GGGTGAGCTGCTGACCCTGGCAAGCCGCCAGCAACTGATTGATTGGATGGAAGCGGATAAAGTGGCGGGT
CCGCTGCTGCGTAGCGCGCTGCCGGCTGGCTGGTTTATTGCGGATAAAAGCGGTGCGGGCGAACGTGGCA
GCCGTGGCATTATTGCGGCGCTGGGCCCGGATGGTAAACCGAGCCGTATTGTGGTGATTTATACCACCGG
CAGCCAGGCGACGATGGATGAACGTAACCGTCAGATTGCGGAAATTGGCGCGAGCCTGATTAAACATTGG
TAAACCGATACAATTAAAGGCTCCTTTTGGAGCCTTTTTTTTTGGACGACCCTTGTCCTTTTCCGCTGCA
TAACCCTGCTTCGGGGTCATTATAGCGATTTTTTCGGTATATCCATCCTTTTTCGCACGATATACAGGAT
TTTGCCAAAGGGTTCGTGTAGACTTTCCTTGGTGTATCCAACGGCGTCAGCCGGGCAGGATAGGTGAAGT
AGGCCCACCCGCGAGCGGGTGTTCCTTCTTCACTGTCCCTTATTCGCACCTGGCGGTGCTCAACGGGAAT
CCTGCTCTGCGAGGCTGGCCGTAGGCCGGCCCTACCGGCGCGGCAGCGTTACCCGTGTCGGCGGCTCCAA
CGGCTCGCCATCGTCCAGAAAACACGGCTCATCGGGCATCGGCAGGCGCTGCTGCCCGCGCCGTTCCCAT
TCCTCCGTTTCGGTCAAGGCTGGCAGGTCTGGTTCC
